>Addgene plasmid #244651 | CL20_mEGFP_FOidr_099 | addgene full sequence | sequence record 488124 | Addgene NGS Result
AAAAAAAATCTAACCTCAAGTCAAGGCTTTTCTATGGAATAAGGAATGGACAGCAGGGGGCTGTTTCATA
TACTGATGACCTCTTTATAGCCAACCTTTGTTCATGGCAGCCAGCATATGGGCATATGTTGCCAAACTCT
AAACCAAATACTCATTCTGATGTTTTAAATGATTTGCCCTCCCATATGTCCTTCCGAGTGAGAGACACAA
AAAATTCCAACACACTATTGCAATGAAAATAAATTTCCTTTATTAGCCAGAAGTCAGATGCTCAAGGGGC
TTCATGATGTCCCCATAATTTTTGGCAGAGGGAAAAAGATCTGCTAGCTCGAGCAGCTGAAGCTTTATTG
AGGCTTAAGCAGTGGGTTCCCTAGTTAGCCAGAGAGCTCCCAGGCTCAGATCTGGTCTAACCAGAGAGAC
CCAGTACAGGCAAAAAGCAGATCTTGTCTTCTTTGGGAGTGAATTAGCCCTTCCAGTCCCCCCTTTTCTT
TTAAAAAGTGGCTAAGATCTACAGCTGCCTTGTAAGTCATTGGTCTTAAAGGTACCGTAATCTTATCTAG
AACCGGTTCAACTGCAGACATCGCCCCCCGCAACCCCTGGCTCACGTGGTGTGCAAGTAGCAAGTTCACA
CTTTTCAAAGACCAAGGCAAGTAAGGGGAAAAGGGGATGGCCGTAAATGGCGTCTTTGTCGCGCTTCAGC
GCGTCGTTTACCGCACTCCCCATGGACGCTGGCATAACATTGGGATGCGGTGCATGCGCCCCGTAATGCT
GCGTAGCGTGTAAGGGGGGACCATGGTTCAAGTGATGTACTGGTGGGATGGGACGGGGCGCGTGAGGGTC
GCCGTACATGGACGCTGGAACTCCTACACCATCCATCCCACCGTAGTGGGGTAATTCGTCATAGACTGGT
TGCAGGGGCGCACCTGGCATCATGGCATTAGCCAGCTGCATTTGTTGTGCTAACATGGCCATGTTCTTTT
GTTGAATCAAATTATTACGGCCATTAATTTCTAATTGTGTTTTAAGATGAGGAGGTGGATGTAAATATTT
GCAATTTTCGCGGCTACAACGTCCCATCCGGGAAGCGGCCGCACTTCCCCCGGAGCCTCCGCTTCCGCCC
TTGTACAGCTCGTCCATGCCGAGAGTGATCCCGGCGGCGGTCACGAACTCCAGCAGGACCATGTGATCGC
GCTTCTCGTTGGGGTCTTTGCTCAGCTTGGACTGGGTGCTCAGGTAGTGGTTGTCGGGCAGCAGCACGGG
GCCGTCGCCGATGGGGGTGTTCTGCTGGTAGTGGTCGGCGAGCTGCACGCTGCCGTCCTCGATGTTGTGG
CGGATCTTGAAGTTCACCTTGATGCCGTTCTTCTGCTTGTCGGCCATGATATAGACGTTGTGGCTGTTGT
AGTTGTACTCCAGCTTGTGCCCCAGGATGTTGCCGTCCTCCTTGAAGTCGATGCCCTTCAGCTCGATGCG
GTTCACCAGGGTGTCGCCCTCGAACTTCACCTCGGCGCGGGTCTTGTAGTTGCCGTCGTCCTTGAAGAAG
ATGGTGCGCTCCTGGACGTAGCCTTCGGGCATGGCGGACTTGAAGAAGTCGTGCTGCTTCATGTGGTCGG
GGTAGCGGCTGAAGCACTGCACGCCGTAGGTCAGGGTGGTCACGAGGGTGGGCCAGGGCACGGGCAGCTT
GCCGGTGGTGCAGATGAACTTCAGGGTCAGCTTGCCGTAGGTGGCATCGCCCTCGCCCTCGCCGGACACG
CTGAACTTGTGGCCGTTTACGTCGCCGTCCAGCTCGACCAGGATGGGCACCACCCCGGTGAACAGCTCCT
CGCCCTTGCTCACCATGGTGGCGACCGGTGGATCCCGGGCCCGCGGTACCGTCGACTGCAGAATTCGGTT
CACTAAACGAGCCCGGTTCACTAAACGAGCTCTGCTTATATAGACCTCCCACCGTACACGCCTACCGCCC
ATTTGCGTCAATGGGGCGGAGTTGTTACGACATTTTGGAAAGTCCCGTTGATTTTGGTGCCAAAACAAAC
TCCCATTGACGTCAATGGGGTGGAGACTTGGAAATCCCCGTGAGTCAAACCGCTATCCACGCCCATTGAT
GTACTGCCAAAACCGCATCACCATGGTAATAGCGATGACTAATACGTAGATGTACTGCCAAGTAGGAAAG
TCCCATAAGGTCATGTACTGGGCATAATGCCAGGCGGGCCATTTACCGTCATTGACGTCAATAGGGGGCG
TACTTGGCATATGATACACTTGATGTACTGCCAAGTGGGCAGTTTACCGTAAATACTCCACCCATTGACG
TCAATGGAAAGTCCCTATTGGCGTTACTATGGGAACATACGTCATTATTGACGTCAATGGGCGGGGGTCG
TTGGGCGGTCAGCCAGGCGGGCCATTTACCGTAAGTTATGTAACGCGGAACTCCATATATGGGCTATGAA
CTAATGACCCCGTAATTGATTACTATTAATAACTAGCACGCGTTCGAAGCTTGAGCTCGGTCCCCTCGGG
GTTGGGAGGTGGGTCTGAAACGATAATGGTGAATATCCCTGCCTAACTCTATTCACTATAGAAAGTACAG
CAAAAACTATTCTTAAACCTACCAAGCCTCCTACTATCATTATGAATAATTTTATATACCACAGCCAATT
TGTTATGTTAAACCAATTCCACAAACTTGCCCATTTATCTAATTCCAATAATTCTTGTTCATTCTTTTCT
TGCTGGTTTTGCGATTCTTCAATTAAGGAGTGTATTAAGCTTGTGTAATTGTTAATTTCTCTGTCCCACT
CCATCCAGGTCGTGTGATTCCAAATCTGTTCCAGAGATTTATTACTCCAACTAGCATTCCAAGGCACAGC
AGTGGTGCAAATGAGTTTTCCAGAGCAACCCCAAATCCCCAGGAGCTGTTGATCCTTTAGGTATCTTTCC
ACAGCCAGGATTCTTGCCTGGAGCTGCTTGATGCCCCAGACTGTGAGTTGCAACAGATGCTGTTGCGCCT
CAATAGCCCTCAGCAAATTGTTCTGCTGCTGCACTATACCAGACAATAATTGTCTGGCCTGTACCGTCAG
CGTCATTGACGCTGCGCCCATAGTGCTTCCTGCTGCTCCCAAGAACCCAAGGAACAAAGCTCCTATTCCC
ACTGCTCTTTTTTCTCTCTGCACCACTCTTCTCTTTGCCTTGGTGGGTGCTACTCCTAATGGTTCAATTT
TTACTACTTTATATTTATATAATTCACTTCTCCAATTGTCCCTCATATCTCCTCCTTATGGTGTTTTACT
AAACTTTTCCATGTTCTAATCCTCATCCTGTCTACTTGCCACACAATCATCACCTGCCATCTGTTTTCCA
TAATCCCTAATGATCTTTGCTTTTCTTCTTGGCACTACTTTTATGTCACTATTATCTTGTATTACTACTG
CCCCTTCACCTTTCCAGAGGAGCTTTGCTGGTCCTTTCCAAAGTGGATTTCTGCTGTCCCTGTAATAAAC
CCGAAAATTTTGAATTTTTGTAATTTGTTTTTGTAATTCTTTAGTTTGTATGTCTGTTGCTATTATGTCT
ACTATTCTTTCCCCTGCACTGTACCCCCCAATCCCCCCTTTTCTTTTAAAATTGTGGATGAATACTGCCA
TTTGTACTGCTGTCTTAAGATGTTCAGCCTGATCTCTTACCTGTCCTATAATTTTCTTTAATTCTTTATT
CATAGATTCTACTACTCCTTGACTTTGGGGATTGTAGGGAATTTCCAGGTCTGAAGATCCTGCTGCTTGC
TGTGCTTTTTTCTTACTTTTGTTTTGCTCTTCCTCTATCTTGTCTAAAGCTTCCTTGGTGTCTTTTATCT
CTATCCTTTGATGCACACAATAGAGGGTTGCTACTGTATTATATAATGATCTAAGTTCTTCTGATCCTGT
CTGAAGGGATGGTTGTAGCTGTCCCAGTATTTGTCTACAGCCTTCTGATGTTTCTAACAGGCCAGTATTA
ACTGCGAATCGTTCTAGCTCCCTGCTTGCCCATACTATATGTTTTAATTTATATTTTTTCTTTCCCCCTG
GCCTTAACCGAATTTTTTCCCATCGCGATCTAATTCTCCCCCGCTTAATACTGACGCTCTCGCACCCATC
TCTCTCCTTCTAGCCTCCGCTAGTCAAAATTTTTGGCGTACTCACCAGTCGCCGCCCCTCGCCTCTTGCC
GTGCGCGCTTCAGCAAGCCGAGTCCTGCGTCGAGAGAGCTCCTCTGGTTTCCCTTTCGCTTTCAAGTCCC
TGTTCGGGCGCCACTGCTAGAGATTTTCCACACTGACTAAAAGGGTCTGAGGGATCTCTAGTTACCAGAG
TCACACAACAGACGGGCACACACTACTTGAAGCACTCAAGGCAAGCTTTATTGAGGCTTAAGCAGTGGGT
TCCCTAGTTAGCCAGAGAGCTCCCAGGCTCAGATCTGGTCTAACCAGAGAGACCCAGTACAGGCAAAAAG
CAGCTGCTTATATGCAGGATCTGAGGGCTCGCCACTCCCCAGTCCCGCCCAGGCCACGCCTCCCATGGTA
ATAGCGATGACTAATACGTAGATGTACTGCCAAGTAGGAAAGTCCCATAAGGTCATGTACTGGGCATAAT
GCCAGGCGGGCCATTTACCGTCATTGACGTCAATAGGGGGCGTACTTGGCATATGATACACTTGATGTAC
TGCCAAGTGGGCAGTTTACCGTAAATACTCCACCCATTGACGTCAATGGAAAGTCCCTATTGGCGTTACT
ATGGGAACATACGTCATTATTGACGTCAATGGGCGGGGGTCGTTGGGCGGTCAGCCAGGCGGGCCATTTA
CCGTAAGTTATGTAACGCGGAACTCCATATATGGGCTATGAACTAATGACCCCGTAATTGATTACTATTA
ATAACTAGTCAATAATCAATGTCGACCCAGGTGGCACTTTTCGGGGAAATGTGCGCGGAACCCCTATTTG
TTTATTTTTCTAAATACATTCAAATATGTATCCGCTCATGAGACAATAACCCTGATAAATGCTTCAATAA
TATTGAAAAAGGAAGAGTATGAGTATTCAACATTTCCGTGTCGCCCTTATTCCCTTTTTTGCGGCATTTT
GCCTTCCTGTTTTTGCTCACCCAGAAACGCTGGTGAAAGTAAAAGATGCTGAAGATCAGTTGGGTGCACG
AGTGGGTTACATCGAACTGGATCTCAACAGCGGTAAGATCCTTGAGAGTTTTCGCCCCGAAGAACGTTTT
CCAATGATGAGCACTTTTAAAGTTCTGCTATGTGGCGCGGTATTATCCCGTATTGACGCCGGGCAAGAGC
AACTCGGTCGCCGCATACACTATTCTCAGAATGACTTGGTTGAGTACTCACCAGTCACAGAAAAGCATCT
TACGGATGGCATGACAGTAAGAGAATTATGCAGTGCTGCCATAACCATGAGTGATAACACTGCGGCCAAC
TTACTTCTGACAACGATCGGAGGACCGAAGGAGCTAACCGCTTTTTTGCACAACATGGGGGATCATGTAA
CTCGCCTTGATCGTTGGGAACCGGAGCTGAATGAAGCCATACCAAACGACGAGCGTGACACCACGATGCC
TGTAGCAATGGCAACAACGTTGCGCAAACTATTAACTGGCGAACTACTTACTCTAGCTTCCCGGCAACAA
TTAATAGACTGGATGGAGGCGGATAAAGTTGCAGGACCACTTCTGCGCTCGGCCCTTCCGGCTGGCTGGT
TTATTGCTGATAAATCTGGAGCCGGTGAGCGTGGGTCTCGCGGTATCATTGCAGCACTGGGGCCAGATGG
TAAGCCCTCCCGTATCGTAGTTATCTACACGACGGGGAGTCAGGCAACTATGGATGAACGAAATAGACAG
ATCGCTGAGATAGGTGCCTCACTGATTAAGCATTGGTAACTGTCAGACCAAGTTTACTCATATATACTTT
AGATTGATTTAAAACTTCATTTTTAATTTAAAAGGATCTAGGTGAAGATCCTTTTTGATAATCTCATGAC
CAAAATCCCTTAACGTGAGTTTTCGTTCCACTGAGCGTCAGACCCCGTAGAAAAGATCAAAGGATCTTCT
TGAGATCCTTTTTTTCTGCGCGTAATCTGCTGCTTGCAAACAAAAAAACCACCGCTACCAGCGGTGGTTT
GTTTGCCGGATCAAGAGCTACCAACTCTTTTTCCGAAGGTAACTGGCTTCAGCAGAGCGCAGATACCAAA
TACTGTTCTTCTAGTGTAGCCGTAGTTAGGCCACCACTTCAAGAACTCTGTAGCACCGCCTACATACCTC
GCTCTGCTAATCCTGTTACCAGTGGCTGCTGCCAGTGGCGATAAGTCGTGTCTTACCGGGTTGGACTCAA
GACGATAGTTACCGGATAAGGCGCAGCGGTCGGGCTGAACGGGGGGTTCGTGCACACAGCCCAGCTTGGA
GCGAACGACCTACACCGAACTGAGATACCTACAGCGTGAGCTATGAGAAAGCGCCACGCTTCCCGAAGGG
AGAAAGGCGGACAGGTATCCGGTAAGCGGCAGGGTCGGAACAGGAGAGCGCACGAGGGAGCTTCCAGGGG
GAAACGCCTGGTATCTTTATAGTCCTGTCGGGTTTCGCCACCTCTGACTTGAGCGTCGATTTTTGTGATG
CTCGTCAGGGGGGCGGAGCCTATGGAAAAACGCCAGCAACGCGGCCTTTTTACGGTTCCTGGCCTTTTGC
TGGCCTTTTGCTCACATGTTCTTTCCTGCGTTATCCCCTGATTCTGTGGATAACCGTATTACCGCCTTTG
AGTGAGCTGATACCGCTCGCCGCAGCCGAACGACCGAGCGCAGCGAGTCAGTGAGCGAGGAAGCGGAAGA
GCGCCCAATACGCAAACCGCCTCTCCCCGCGCGTTGGCCGATTCATTAATGCAGCGGATCCAGACATGAT
AAGATACATTGATGAGTTTGGACAAACCACAACTAGAATGCAGTGAAAAAAATGCTTTATTTGTGAAATT
TGTGATGCTATTGCTTTATTTGTAACCATTATAAGCTGCAATAAACAAGTTAGCTTTTTGCAAAAGCCTA
GGCCTCCAAAAAAGCCTCCTCACTACTTCTGGAATAGCTCAGAGGCCGAGGCGGCCTCGGCCTCTGCATA
AATAAAAAAAATTAGTCAGCCATGGGGCGGAGAATGGGCGGAACTGGGCGGAGTTAGGGGCGGGATGGGC
GGAGTTAGGGGCGGGACTATGGTTGCTGACTAATTGAGATGCGGATCCGCTGGCACGACAGGTTTCCCGA
CTGGAAAGCGGGCAGTGAGCGCAACGCAATTAATGTGAGTTAGCTCACTCATTAGGCACCCCAGGCTTTA
CACTTTATGCTTCCGGCTCGTATGTTGTGTGGAATTGTGAGCGGATAACAATTTCACACAGGAAACAGCT
ATGACCATGATTACGCCAAGCTTGGGCTGCAGGTCGAGGGATCTCCATAAGAGAAGAGGGACAGCTATGA
CTGGGAGTAGTCAGGAGAGGAGGAAAAATCTGGCTAGTAAAACATGTAAGGAAAATTTTAGGGATGTTAA
AGAAAAAAATAACACAAAACAAAATAT
Features (pLannotate 1.2.2; 30 found; start..end, strand, type, name):
    199..254     -  polyA_signal   β-globin poly(A) signal: rabbit β-globin polyadenylation signal (Gil and Proudfoot, 1987)
    340..475     -  LTR            3' LTR (ΔU3) (fragment): self-inactivating 3' long terminal repeat (LTR) from HIV-1
    477..545     -  CDS            nef (fragment): NEF_HV1Z2 - Experimental evidence at protein level: Swiss-Prot protein existence level 1. Extracellular Nef protein targets CD4(+) T-lymphocytes for apoptosis by interacting with CXCR4 surface receptors. From Human immunodeficiency virus type 1 group M subtype D (isolate Z2/CDC-Z34) (HIV-1).
    571..903     -  CDS            MEIS2 (fragment): MEIS2_HUMAN - Also known as MRG1. Experimental evidence at protein level: Swiss-Prot protein existence level 1. Involved in transcriptional regulation. Binds to HOX or PBX proteins to form dimers, or to a DNA-bound dimer of PBX and HOX proteins and thought to have a role in stabilization of the homeoprotein-DNA complex. Isoform 3 is required for the activity of a PDX1:PBX1b:MEIS2b complex in pancreatic acinar cells involved in the transcriptional activation of the ELA1 enhancer; the complex binds to the enhancer B element and cooperates with the transcription factor 1 complex (PTF1) bound to t
    904..1074    -  CDS            Mbnl1 (fragment): MBNL1_MOUSE - Also known as Exp, Mbnl. Experimental evidence at protein level: Swiss-Prot protein existence level 1. Mediates pre-mRNA alternative splicing regulation. Acts either as activator or repressor of splicing on specific pre-mRNA targets. Inhibits cardiac troponin-T (TNNT2) pre-mRNA exon inclusion but induces insulin receptor (IR) pre-mRNA exon inclusion in muscle. Antagonizes the alternative splicing activity pattern of CELF proteins. Regulates the TNNT2 exon 5 skipping through competition with U2AF2. Inhibits the formation of the spliceosome A complex on intron 4 of TNNT2 pre-mRNA.
   1120..1836    -  CDS            mEGFP: mEGFP is a basic (constitutively fluorescent) green fluorescent protein published in 2002, derived from Aequorea victoria. It has moderate acid sensitivity.
   1850..1887    -  misc_feature   MCS (fragment): multiple cloning site
   1886..1902    -  promoter       tight TRE promoter (fragment): Tet-responsive promoter PTight, consisting of seven tet operator sequences followed by the minimal CMV promoter
   1918..2121    -  promoter       CMV promoter: human cytomegalovirus (CMV) immediate early promoter
   2122..2425    -  enhancer       CMV enhancer: human cytomegalovirus immediate early enhancer
   2493..2509    -  misc_feature   MCS (fragment): multiple cloning site
   2509..2534    -  CDS            Rev (fragment): human immunodeficiency virus 1 (HIV-1) Rev protein; rev; enhances nuclear export of unspliced and incompletely spliced viral mRNAs
   2911..3144    -  misc_feature   RRE: The Rev response element (RRE) of HIV-1 allows for Rev-dependent mRNA export from the nucleus to the cytoplasm.
   3278..3361    -  CDS            vif (fragment): VIF_HV1BR - Experimental evidence at protein level: Swiss-Prot protein existence level 1. Counteracts the innate antiviral activity of host APOBEC3F and APOBEC3G. Forms a complex with host APOBEC3F and APOBEC3G thus preventing the entry of these lethally hypermutating enzymes into progeny virions. Recruits an active E3 ubiquitin ligase complex composed of elongin BC, CUL5, and RBX2 to induce polyubiquitination of APOBEC3G and APOBEC3F. In turn, they are directed to the 26S proteasome for degradation. Vif interaction with APOBEC3G also blocks its cytidine deaminase activity in a proteasome-inde
   3504..3621    -  misc_feature   cPPT/CTS: central polypurine tract and central termination sequence of HIV-1
   3770..4129    -  CDS            HIV-1 gag (fragment): gag protein from human immunodeficiency virus 1; gag
   4113..4238    -  misc_feature   HIV-1 Ψ: packaging signal of human immunodeficiency virus type 1
   4285..4542    -  LTR            5' LTR (truncated): truncated 5' long terminal repeat (LTR) from HIV-1
   4544..4923    -  enhancer       CMV enhancer: human cytomegalovirus immediate early enhancer
   4954..5058    +  promoter       AmpR promoter: bla
   5059..5919    +  CDS            AmpR: β-lactamase; bla; confers resistance to ampicillin, carbenicillin, and related antibiotics
   6090..6678    +  rep_origin     ori: high-copy-number ColE1/pMB1/pBR322/pUC origin of replication
   6861..6915    +  CDS            lacI (fragment): lac repressor; lacI; The lac repressor binds to the lac operator to inhibit transcription in E. coli. This inhibition can be relieved by adding lactose or isopropyl-β-D-thiogalactopyranoside (IPTG).
   6917..7051    -  polyA_signal   SV40 poly(A) signal: SV40 polyadenylation signal
   7071..7206    -  rep_origin     SV40 ori: SV40 origin of replication
   7230..7252    -  promoter       SV40 promoter (fragment): SV40 enhancer and early promoter
   7259..7298    +  CDS            lacI (fragment): lac repressor; lacI; The lac repressor binds to the lac operator to inhibit transcription in E. coli. This inhibition can be relieved by adding lactose or isopropyl-β-D-thiogalactopyranoside (IPTG).
   7311..7332    +  protein_bind   CAP binding site: CAP binding activates transcription in the presence of cAMP. E. coli catabolite activator protein
   7347..7377    +  promoter       lac promoter: promoter for the E. coli lac operon
   7385..7401    +  protein_bind   lac operator: The lac repressor binds to the lac operator to inhibit transcription in E. coli. This inhibition can be relieved by adding lactose or isopropyl-β-D-thiogalactopyranoside (IPTG). lac repressor encoded by lacI
