[The description below was written by a language model from this plasmid's Addgene catalogue record and pLannotate feature annotations shown in this document.]
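Description:
CL20_mEGFP_FOidr_099 is a mammalian expression plasmid built on the CL20 backbone. The catalogue lists it only as a mammalian expression vector, but the feature table shows the architecture of a self-inactivating HIV-1 lentiviral transfer vector. A CMV enhancer is fused to a truncated 5' LTR, followed by the Ψ packaging signal with a partial gag fragment, the cPPT/CTS, the Rev response element, and a ΔU3 3' LTR backed by a rabbit β-globin polyadenylation signal. Together these elements would allow the genomic RNA to be transcribed, exported in a Rev-dependent manner, packaged and integrated, with the U3 deletion silencing LTR promoter activity after integration. The plasmid is maintained in E. coli through a high-copy ColE1/pUC-type origin and selected with ampicillin via β-lactamase. It is grown in a strain suited to repeat-containing plasmids. An SV40 origin and poly(A) signal and lac promoter/operator remnants also sit in the backbone.

The payload lies between the LTRs and is driven by an internal CMV enhancer/promoter. It encodes monomeric EGFP fused to the N terminus of FOidr_099, an unmutated intrinsically disordered region taken from the human fusion protein MBNL1_MEIS2. The depositor's note suggests it covers residues 1–169 of that fusion. This agrees with the annotation, which places an MBNL1-matching fragment directly upstream of a MEIS2 fragment in the same reading direction; the MBNL1 segment was matched to the mouse orthologue by the annotation tool, although the record states a human origin. The construct is intended for expressing the fluorescently tagged IDR in mammalian cells. The associated study examines links between protein condensate formation and RNA biology, so a likely use is imaging the localisation and condensate-forming behaviour of this region.
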