Addgene plasmid #244651: CL20_mEGFP_FOidr_099
Purpose: Express mEGFP-tagged intrinsically disordered protein (IDR), FOidr_099, derived from human fusion protein MBNL1_MEIS2
Depositing lab: Richard Kriwacki. Depositing organization: St. Jude Children's Research Hospital. Publication: Proteome-wide computational analyses reveal links between protein condensate formation and RNA biology. Maiti S, Tripathi S, Baggett DW, Phillips AH, Park CG, Wang J, Wahiduzzaman, Freyaldenhoven WT, Kinger S, Pioso BJ, Bollinger JC, Somjee R, Lang B, Babu MM, Kriwacki RW. Sci Adv. 2025 Dec 5;11(49):eady1420. doi: 10.1126/sciadv.ady1420. Epub 2025 Dec 3. PubMed 41337585.
Backbone
  Vector backbone: CL20
  Vector type: Mammalian Expression
Growth in bacteria
  Bacterial resistance: Ampicillin, 100 μg/mL
  Growth temperature: 37°C
  Growth strain: NEB Stable
  Copy number: High Copy
Gene/Insert
  Gene/Insert name: FOidr_099
  Species: H. sapiens (human)
  Mutation: Unmutated
  Tag / fusion protein: monomeric EGFP (N terminal on insert)
  Cloning method: Restriction Enzyme; 5′ cloning site Unknown (unknown if destroyed)
Terms and licenses: Academic/Nonprofit Terms; Industry Terms: Not Available to Industry
Depositor comments: MBNL1_MEIS2_1_169
How to cite: CL20_mEGFP_FOidr_099 was a gift from Richard Kriwacki (Addgene plasmid # 244651 ; http://n2t.net/addgene:244651 ; RRID:Addgene_244651)
